>Addgene plasmid #32688 | pENTR.CMV | depositor full sequence | sequence record 80284 | pENTR.CMV sequence 3495 bps
CTTTCCTGCGTTATCCCCTGATTCTGTGGATAACCGTATTACCGCTAGCATGGATCTCGGGGACGTCTAA
CTACTAAGCGAGAGTAGGGAACTGCCAGGCATCAAATAAAACGAAAGGCTCAGTCGGAAGACTGGGCCTT
TCGTTTTATCTGTTGTTTGTCGGTGAACGCTCTCCTGAGTAGGACAAATCCGCCGGGAGCGGATTTGAAC
GTTGTGAAGCAACGGCCCGGAGGGTGGCGGGCAGGACGCCCGCCATAAACTGCCAGGCATCAAACTAAGC
AGAAGGCCATCCTGACGGATGGCCTTTTTGCGTTTCTACAAACTCTTCCTGTTAGTTAGTTACTTAAGCT
CGGGCCCCAAATAATGATTTTATTTTGACTGATAGTGACCTGTTCGTTGCAACAAATTGATAAGCAATGC
TTTTTTATAATGCCAACTTTGTACAAAAAAGCAGGCTCCACCATGGGAACCAATTCAGTCGACTGGATCT
CCCGATCCCCTATGGTCGACTCTCAGTACAATCTGCTCTGATGCCGCATAGTTAAGCCAGTATCTGCTCC
CTGCTTGTGTGTTGGAGGTCGCTGAGTAGTGCGCGAGCAAAATTTAAGCTACAACAAGGCAAGGCTTGAC
CGACAATTGCATGAAGAATCTGCTTAGGGTTAGGCGTTTTGCGCTGCTTCGCGATGTACGGGCCAGATAT
ACGCGTTGACATTGATTATTGACTAGTTATTAATAGTAATCAATTACGGGGTCATTAGTTCATAGCCCAT
ATATGGAGTTCCGCGTTACATAACTTACGGTAAATGGCCCGCCTGGCTGACCGCCCAACGACCCCCGCCC
ATTGACGTCAATAATGACGTATGTTCCCATAGTAACGCCAATAGGGACTTTCCATTGACGTCAATGGGTG
GACTATTTACGGTAAACTGCCCACTTGGCAGTACATCAAGTGTATCATATGCCAAGTACGCCCCCTATTG
ACGTCAATGACGGTAAATGGCCCGCCTGGCATTATGCCCAGTACATGACCTTATGGGACTTTCCTACTTG
GCAGTACATCTACGTATTAGTCATCGCTATTACCATGGTGATGCGGTTTTGGCAGTACATCAATGGGCGT
GGATAGCGGTTTGACTCACGGGGATTTCCAAGTCTCCACCCCATTGACGTCAATGGGAGTTTGTTTTGGC
ACCAAAATCAACGGGACTTTCCAAAATGTCGTAACAACTCCGCCCCATTGACGCAAATGGGCGGTAGGCG
TGTACGGTGGGAGGTCTATATAAGCAGAGCTCTCTGGCTAACTAGAGAACCCACTGCTTACTGGCTTATC
GAAATTAATACGACTCACTATAGGGAGACCCAAGCTGGCTAGCGTTTAAACGGGCCCTCTAGACTCGAAA
TTCCACCACACTGGACTAGTGGATCCGAGCTCGGTACCAAGCTTAAGTTTAAACCGCTGATCAGCCTCGA
CTGTGCCTTCTAGTTGCCAGCCATCTGTTGTTTGCCCCTCCCCCGTGCCTTCCTTGACCCTGGAAGGTGC
CACTCCCACTGTCCTTTCCTAATAAAATGAGGAAATTGCATCGCATTGTCTGAGTAGGTGTCATTCTATT
CTGGGGGGTGGGGTGGGGCAGGACAGCAAGGGGGAGGATTGGGAAGACAATAGCAGGCATGCTGGGGATG
CGGTGGGCTCTATGGCTTCTGAGGCGGAAAGAACCAGATCTAGACCCAGCTTTCTTGTACAAAGTTGGCA
TTATAAGAAAGCATTGCTTATCAATTTGTTGCAACGAACAGGTCACTATCAGTCAAAATAAAATCATTAT
TTGCCATCCAGCTGCAGCTCTGGCCCGTGTCTCAAAATCTCTGATGTTACATTGCACAAGATAAAAATAT
ATCATCATGAACAATAAAACTGTCTGCTTACATAAACAGTAATACAAGGGGTGTTATGAGCCATATTCAA
CGGGAAACGTCGAGGCCGCGATTAAATTCCAACATGGATGCTGATTTATATGGGTATAAATGGGCTCGCG
ATAATGTCGGGCAATCAGGTGCGACAATCTATCGCTTGTATGGGAAGCCCGATGCGCCAGAGTTGTTTCT
GAAACATGGCAAAGGTAGCGTTGCCAATGATGTTACAGATGAGATGGTCAGACTAAACTGGCTGACGGAA
TTTATGCCTCTTCCGACCATCAAGCATTTTATCCGTACTCCTGGTGATGCATGGTTACTCACCACTGCGA
TCCCCGGAAAAACAGCATTCCAGGTATTAGAAGAATATCCTGATTCAGGTGAAAATATTGTTGATGCGCT
GGCAGTGTTCCTGCGCCGGTTGCATTCGATTCCTGTTTGTAATTGTCCTTTTAACAGCGATCGCGTATTT
CGTCTCGCTCAGGCGCAATCACGAATGAATAACGGTTTGGTTGATGCGAGTGATTTTGATGACGAGCGTA
ATGGCTGGCCTGTTGAACAAGTCTGGAAAGAAATGCATAAACTTTTGCCATTCTCACCGGATTCAGTCGT
CACTCATGGTGATTTCTCACTTGATAACCTTATTTTTGACGAGGGGAAATTAATAGGTTGTATTGATGTT
GGACGAGTCGGAATCGCAGACCGATACCAGGATCTTGCCATCCTATGGAACTGCCTCGGTGAGTTTTCTC
CTTCATTACAGAAACGGCTTTTTCAAAAATATGGTATTGATAATCCTGATATGAATAAATTGCAGTTTCA
TTTGATGCTCGATGAGTTTTTCTAATCAGAATTGGTTAATTGGTTGTAACATTATTCAGATTGGGCCCCG
TTCCACTGAGCGTCAGACCCCGTAGAAAAGATCAAAGGATCTTCTTGAGATCCTTTTTTTCTGCGCGTAA
TCTGCTGCTTGCAAACAAAAAAACCACCGCTACCAGCGGTGGTTTGTTTGCCGGATCAAGAGCTACCAAC
TCTTTTTCCGAAGGTAACTGGCTTCAGCAGAGCGCAGATACCAAATACTGTTCTTCTAGTGTAGCCGTAG
TTAGGCCACCACTTCAAGAACTCTGTAGCACCGCCTACATACCTCGCTCTGCTAATCCTGTTACCAGTGG
CTGCTGCCAGTGGCGATAAGTCGTGTCTTACCGGGTTGGACTCAAGACGATAGTTACCGGATAAGGCGCA
GCGGTCGGGCTGAACGGGGGGTTCGTGCACACAGCCCAGCTTGGAGCGAACGACCTACACCGAACTGAGA
TACCTACAGCGTGAGCTATGAGAAAGCGCCACGCTTCCCGAAGGGAGAAAGGCGGACAGGTATCCGGTAA
GCGGCAGGGTCGGAACAGGAGAGCGCACGAGGGAGCTTCCAGGGGGAAACGCCTGGTATCTTTATAGTCC
TGTCGGGTTTCGCCACCTCTGACTTGAGCGTCGATTTTTGTGATGCTCGTCAGGGGGGCGGAGCCTATGG
AAAAACGCCAGCAACGCGGCCTTTTTACGGTTCCTGGCCTTTTGCTGGCCTTTTGCTCACATGTT
Features (pLannotate 1.2.2; 14 found; start..end, strand, type, name):
      1..46      +  rep_origin     RSF ori (fragment): Plasmids containing the RSF 1030 origin of replication can be propagated in E. coli cells that contain additional plasmids with compatible origins.
    106..149     -  terminator     rrnB T1 terminator: Escherichia coli rrnB; transcription terminator T1 from the E. coli rrnB gene
    281..308     +  terminator     rrnB T2 terminator: transcription terminator T2 from the E. coli rrnB gene
    358..457     +  protein_bind   attL1: mutant version of attL; recombination site for the Gateway® LR reaction LR Clonase™
    509..553     -  misc_feature   bom (fragment): basis of mobility region from pBR322
    708..1087    +  enhancer       CMV enhancer: human cytomegalovirus immediate early enhancer
   1088..1291    +  promoter       CMV promoter: human cytomegalovirus (CMV) immediate early promoter
   1287..1320    +  LTR            5' LTR (truncated) (fragment): truncated 5' long terminal repeat (LTR) from HIV-1
   1336..1354    +  promoter       T7 promoter: promoter for bacteriophage T7 RNA polymerase
   1471..1695    +  polyA_signal   bGH poly(A) signal: bovine growth hormone polyadenylation signal
   1699..1717    +  promoter       SV40 promoter (fragment): SV40 enhancer and early promoter
   1724..1823    -  protein_bind   attL2: mutant version of attL; recombination site for the Gateway® LR reaction LR Clonase™
   1946..2755    +  CDS            KanR: aminoglycoside phosphotransferase; aph(3')-Ia; confers resistance to kanamycin in bacteria or G418 (Geneticin®) in eukaryotes
   2845..3433    +  rep_origin     ori: high-copy-number ColE1/pMB1/pBR322/pUC origin of replication
