[The description below was written by a language model from this plasmid's Addgene catalogue record and pLannotate feature annotations shown in this document.]
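Description:
pENTR.CMV is an empty Gateway entry vector built on the Invitrogen pENTR4 backbone, into which a CMV-driven mammalian expression cassette has been inserted. The depositor's full sequence is 3,495 nt, and the backbone alone is listed as 2,720 bp. It is propagated in E. coli from a high-copy ColE1/pUC-type origin and selected with kanamycin through an aph(3')-Ia aminoglycoside phosphotransferase gene. The catalogue lists neomycin/G418 as a mammalian selectable marker. However, the feature table shows only this bacterial KanR coding sequence, with no complete eukaryotic promoter annotated upstream of it, so the annotation does not clearly support effective G418 selection in mammalian cells. The rrnB T1 and T2 terminators sit upstream of attL1, as is usual in pENTR vectors, to shield the cloning region from read-through transcription from the backbone.

The functional region lies between the attL1 and attL2 recombination sites. It contains the human cytomegalovirus immediate early enhancer and promoter, a T7 promoter, a short unannotated interval that presumably serves as the cloning region, and the bovine growth hormone polyadenylation signal. No insert is present. Short annotated fragments (RSF ori, bom, HIV-1 LTR, SV40 promoter) are probably partial matches or remnants of the source cassette rather than working elements.

Because the promoter and poly(A) signal are both inside the att sites, a gene cloned between them can be expressed directly by transfecting mammalian cells. Alternatively, an LR Clonase reaction can move the whole promoter–gene–terminator unit into a destination vector. The associated publication describes a modified Gateway system for double shRNA expression and Cre/lox-based gene expression.
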