Addgene plasmid #32688: pENTR.CMV
Purpose: (Empty Backbone) Mammalian expression and gateway entry vector
Depositing lab: Ming-Sound Tsao. Depositing organization: University Health Network. Publication: Modified gateway system for double shRNA expression and Cre/lox based gene expression. Radulovich N, Leung L, Tsao MS. BMC Biotechnol. 2011 Mar 22;11:24. 10.1186/1472-6750-11-24 PubMed 21418658.
Backbone
  Vector backbone: pENTR4
  Backbone manufacturer: Invitrogen
  Backbone size (bp): 2720
  Modifications to backbone: CMV promoter
  Vector type: Mammalian Expression
  Promoter: CMV
  Selectable markers: Neomycin (select with G418)
Growth in bacteria
  Bacterial resistance: Kanamycin, 50 μg/mL
  Growth temperature: 37°C
  Growth strain: DH5alpha
  Copy number: High Copy
Gene/Insert
  Cloning method: Gateway Cloning
Terms and licenses: Academic/Nonprofit Terms; Industry Terms: Not Available to Industry
How to cite: pENTR.CMV was a gift from Ming-Sound Tsao (Addgene plasmid # 32688 ; http://n2t.net/addgene:32688 ; RRID:Addgene_32688)
