>Addgene plasmid #32688 | pENTR.CMV | addgene partial sequence | sequence record 83016 | CMV-F 5'-CGCAAATGGGCGGTAGGCGTG-3'
GAGCTCTCTGGCTAACTAGAGAACCCACTGCTTACTGGCTTATCGAAATTAATACGACTCACTATAGGGA
GACCCAAGCTGGCTAGCGTTTAAACGGGCCCTCTAGACTCGAAATTCCACCACACTGGACTAGTGGATCC
GAGCTCGGTACCAAGCTTAAGTTTAAACCGCTGATCAGCCTCGACTGTGCCTTCTAGTTGCCAGCCATCT
GTTGTTTGCCCCTCCCCCGTGCCTTCCTTGACCCTGGAAGGTGCCACTCCCACTGTCCTTTCCTAATAAA
ATGAGGAAATTGCATCGCATTGTCTGAGTAGGTGTCATTCTATTCTGGGGGGTGGGGTGGGGCAGGACAG
CAAGGGGGAGGATTGGGAAGACAATAGCAGGCATGCTGGGGATGCGGTGGGCTCTATGGCTTCTGAGGCG
GAAAGAACCAGATCTAGACCCAGCTTTCTTGTACAAAGTTGGCATTATAAGAAAGCATTGCTTATCAATT
TGTTGCAACGAACAGGTCACTATCAGTCAAAATAAAATCATTATTTGCCATCCAGCTGCAGCTCTGGCCC
GTGTCTCAAAATCTCTGATGTTACATTGCACAAGATAAAAATATATCATCATGAACAATAAAACTGTCTG
CTTACATAAACAGTAATACAAGGGGTGTTATGAGCCATATTCAACGGGAAACGTCGAGGCCGCGATTAAA
TTCCAACATGGATGCTGATTTATATGGGTATAAATGGGCTCGCGATAATGTCGGGCAATCAGGTGCGACA
ATCTATCGCTTGTATGGGAAGCCCGATGCGCCAGAGTTGTTTCTGAAACATGGCAAAGGTAGCGTTGCCA
ATGATGTT
